Addgene plasmid #51536: pET21a-mAIM2-His6
Purpose: Express His6-tagged mAIM2 in bacteria
Depositing lab: Emad Alnemri. Depositing organization: Thomas Jefferson University. Publication: AIM2 activates the inflammasome and cell death in response to cytoplasmic DNA. Fernandes-Alnemri T, Yu JW, Datta P, Wu J, Alnemri ES. Nature. 2009 Mar 26;458(7237):509-13. doi: 10.1038/nature07710. Epub 2009 Jan 21. PubMed 19158676.
Backbone
  Vector backbone: pET21a
  Backbone manufacturer: Novagen
  Backbone size w/o insert (bp): 5443
  Total vector size (bp): 6471
  Vector type: Bacterial Expression
Growth in bacteria
  Bacterial resistance: Ampicillin, 100 μg/mL
  Growth temperature: 37°C
  Growth strain: DH5alpha
  Copy number: Unknown
Gene/Insert
  Gene/Insert name: Aim2
  Species: M. musculus (mouse)
  Insert size (bp): 1062
  Entrez Gene: Aim2 (a.k.a. Gm1313, Ifi210)
  Promoter: lac operator
  Tag / fusion protein: His6 (C terminal on backbone); T7 (N terminal on backbone)
  Cloning method: Restriction Enzyme; 5′ cloning site BamHI (not destroyed); 3′ cloning site XhoI (not destroyed)
  Sequencing primers: 5′ T7; 3′ His6
Terms and licenses: Academic/Nonprofit Terms; Industry Terms: Not Available to Industry
Depositor comments: For protein expression the plasmid needs to be transformed into BL21 E. coli.
How to cite: pET21a-mAIM2-His6 was a gift from Emad Alnemri (Addgene plasmid # 51536 ; http://n2t.net/addgene:51536 ; RRID:Addgene_51536)
