[The description below was written by a language model from this plasmid's Addgene catalogue record and pLannotate feature annotations shown in this document.]
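Description:
pET21a-mAIM2-His6 is a bacterial expression plasmid built on the Novagen pET21a backbone, carrying the mouse Aim2 coding sequence (1,062 bp) cloned between BamHI and XhoI sites, both of which are retained, for a total size of 6,471 bp. It is maintained in E. coli through a pBR322-type origin accompanied by the bom region and the rop gene, which restrains copy number (the catalogue lists copy number as unknown), and it is selected with ampicillin through the β-lactamase gene and its own promoter. An f1 origin is also present, allowing single-stranded DNA production with helper phage. Short tetracycline-resistance fragments and a predicted E. coli ORF flagged by the annotation are backbone remnants rather than functional parts.

Expression is driven by a T7 promoter immediately followed by a lac operator; the catalogue lists only the lac operator in the promoter field, but the feature table shows the standard T7lac arrangement. The plasmid-borne lacI gene supplies repressor that keeps transcription off until it is relieved by IPTG. A T7 gene 10 ribosome binding site starts translation at the T7 tag leader peptide, which is fused to the N terminus of Aim2, and the reading frame continues into a C-terminal hexahistidine tag supplied by the backbone (annotated as a fragment of a 9xHis tag). A T7 terminator ends the transcript. Because transcription needs T7 RNA polymerase, the depositor notes that protein production requires transfer into a BL21 strain, whereas DH5alpha serves for propagation. The construct is intended to produce recombinant, affinity-purifiable mouse AIM2, a cytosolic double-stranded DNA sensor that nucleates a caspase-1-activating inflammasome.
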