Features (pLannotate 1.2.2; 20 found; start..end, strand, type, name):
     12..467     +  rep_origin     f1 ori (sequence partly withheld): f1 bacteriophage origin of replication; arrow indicates direction of (+) strand synthesis
    494..598     +  promoter       AmpR promoter: bla
    599..1459    +  CDS            AmpR: β-lactamase; bla; confers resistance to ampicillin, carbenicillin, and related antibiotics
   1630..2218    +  rep_origin     ori: high-copy-number ColE1/pMB1/pBR322/pUC origin of replication
   2404..2546    -  misc_feature   bom: basis of mobility region from pBR322
   2648..2839    -  CDS            rop: Rop protein, which maintains plasmids at low copy number; rop
   2856..3236    +  CDS            YPB1_ECOLX: Protein predicted: Swiss-Prot protein existence level 4. From Escherichia coli.
   3308..3599    -  CDS            TcR (fragment): tetracycline efflux protein; tet; confers resistance to tetracycline
   3614..3635    -  protein_bind   CAP binding site: CAP binding activates transcription in the presence of cAMP. E. coli catabolite activator protein
   3648..4730    -  CDS            lacI: lac repressor; lacI; The lac repressor binds to the lac operator to inhibit transcription in E. coli. This inhibition can be relieved by adding lactose or isopropyl-β-D-thiogalactopyranoside (IPTG).
   4731..4808    -  promoter       lacI promoter: lacI
   4816..5095    -  CDS            TcR (fragment): tetracycline efflux protein; tet; confers resistance to tetracycline
   5117..5135    +  promoter       T7 promoter: promoter for bacteriophage T7 RNA polymerase
   5136..5160    +  protein_bind   lac operator: The lac repressor binds to the lac operator to inhibit transcription in E. coli. This inhibition can be relieved by adding lactose or isopropyl-β-D-thiogalactopyranoside (IPTG). lac repressor encoded by lacI
   5175..5197    +  RBS            RBS: efficient ribosome binding site from bacteriophage T7 gene 10 (Olins and Rangwala, 1989)
   5205..5237    +  CDS            T7 tag (gene 10 leader): leader peptide from bacteriophage T7 gene 10 promotes efficient translation in E. coli
   5247..6308    +  CDS            Aim2: AIM2_MOUSE - Also known as Gm1313, Ifi210. Experimental evidence at protein level: Swiss-Prot protein existence level 1. Involved in innate immune response by recognizing cytosolic double-stranded DNA and inducing caspase-1-activating inflammasome formation in macrophages. Upon binding to DNA is thought to undergo oligomerization and to associate with PYCARD initiating the recruitment of caspase-1 precusrsor and processing of interleukin-1 beta and interleukin-18. Detects cytosolic dsDNA of viral and bacterial origin in a non-sequence-specific manner. Can also trigger PYCARD-dependent, caspase
   6315..6332    +  CDS            9xHis (fragment): 9xHis affinity tag
   6342..6391    +  CDS            SET1 (fragment): solubility-enhancement tag derived from T7 phage gene 10B
   6399..6446    +  terminator     T7 terminator: transcription terminator for bacteriophage T7 RNA polymerase
>Addgene plasmid #51536 | pET21a-mAIM2-His6 | depositor full sequence | sequence record 78749 | pET21a-mAIM2-His6 sequence 6471 bps
TGGCGAATGGG
[124 nt withheld, positions 12-135]
C
[91 nt withheld, positions 137-227]
A
[49 nt withheld, positions 229-277]
CCTTTGACGTTGGAGTCCACGTTCTTT
[37 nt withheld, positions 305-341]
ACCCTATCTCGGTCTATTCTTTTGATTTATAAGGGATTTTGCCGATTTCGGCCTATTGGTTAAAAAATGA
GCTGATTTAACAAAAATTTAACGCGAATTTTAACAAAATATTAACGTTTACAATTTCAGGTGGCACTTTT
CGGGGAAATGTGCGCGGAACCCCTATTTGTTTATTTTTCTAAATACATTCAAATATGTATCCGCTCATGA
GACAATAACCCTGATAAATGCTTCAATAATATTGAAAAAGGAAGAGTATGAGTATTCAACATTTCCGTGT
CGCCCTTATTCCCTTTTTTGCGGCATTTTGCCTTCCTGTTTTTGCTCACCCAGAAACGCTGGTGAAAGTA
AAAGATGCTGAAGATCAGTTGGGTGCACGAGTGGGTTACATCGAACTGGATCTCAACAGCGGTAAGATCC
TTGAGAGTTTTCGCCCCGAAGAACGTTTTCCAATGATGAGCACTTTTAAAGTTCTGCTATGTGGCGCGGT
ATTATCCCGTATTGACGCCGGGCAAGAGCAACTCGGTCGCCGCATACACTATTCTCAGAATGACTTGGTT
GAGTACTCACCAGTCACAGAAAAGCATCTTACGGATGGCATGACAGTAAGAGAATTATGCAGTGCTGCCA
TAACCATGAGTGATAACACTGCGGCCAACTTACTTCTGACAACGATCGGAGGACCGAAGGAGCTAACCGC
TTTTTTGCACAACATGGGGGATCATGTAACTCGCCTTGATCGTTGGGAACCGGAGCTGAATGAAGCCATA
CCAAACGACGAGCGTGACACCACGATGCCTGCAGCAATGGCAACAACGTTGCGCAAACTATTAACTGGCG
AACTACTTACTCTAGCTTCCCGGCAACAATTAATAGACTGGATGGAGGCGGATAAAGTTGCAGGACCACT
TCTGCGCTCGGCCCTTCCGGCTGGCTGGTTTATTGCTGATAAATCTGGAGCCGGTGAGCGTGGGTCTCGC
GGTATCATTGCAGCACTGGGGCCAGATGGTAAGCCCTCCCGTATCGTAGTTATCTACACGACGGGGAGTC
AGGCAACTATGGATGAACGAAATAGACAGATCGCTGAGATAGGTGCCTCACTGATTAAGCATTGGTAACT
GTCAGACCAAGTTTACTCATATATACTTTAGATTGATTTAAAACTTCATTTTTAATTTAAAAGGATCTAG
GTGAAGATCCTTTTTGATAATCTCATGACCAAAATCCCTTAACGTGAGTTTTCGTTCCACTGAGCGTCAG
ACCCCGTAGAAAAGATCAAAGGATCTTCTTGAGATCCTTTTTTTCTGCGCGTAATCTGCTGCTTGCAAAC
AAAAAAACCACCGCTACCAGCGGTGGTTTGTTTGCCGGATCAAGAGCTACCAACTCTTTTTCCGAAGGTA
ACTGGCTTCAGCAGAGCGCAGATACCAAATACTGTCCTTCTAGTGTAGCCGTAGTTAGGCCACCACTTCA
AGAACTCTGTAGCACCGCCTACATACCTCGCTCTGCTAATCCTGTTACCAGTGGCTGCTGCCAGTGGCGA
TAAGTCGTGTCTTACCGGGTTGGACTCAAGACGATAGTTACCGGATAAGGCGCAGCGGTCGGGCTGAACG
GGGGGTTCGTGCACACAGCCCAGCTTGGAGCGAACGACCTACACCGAACTGAGATACCTACAGCGTGAGC
TATGAGAAAGCGCCACGCTTCCCGAAGGGAGAAAGGCGGACAGGTATCCGGTAAGCGGCAGGGTCGGAAC
AGGAGAGCGCACGAGGGAGCTTCCAGGGGGAAACGCCTGGTATCTTTATAGTCCTGTCGGGTTTCGCCAC
CTCTGACTTGAGCGTCGATTTTTGTGATGCTCGTCAGGGGGGCGGAGCCTATGGAAAAACGCCAGCAACG
CGGCCTTTTTACGGTTCCTGGCCTTTTGCTGGCCTTTTGCTCACATGTTCTTTCCTGCGTTATCCCCTGA
TTCTGTGGATAACCGTATTACCGCCTTTGAGTGAGCTGATACCGCTCGCCGCAGCCGAACGACCGAGCGC
AGCGAGTCAGTGAGCGAGGAAGCGGAAGAGCGCCTGATGCGGTATTTTCTCCTTACGCATCTGTGCGGTA
TTTCACACCGCATATATGGTGCACTCTCAGTACAATCTGCTCTGATGCCGCATAGTTAAGCCAGTATACA
CTCCGCTATCGCTACGTGACTGGGTCATGGCTGCGCCCCGACACCCGCCAACACCCGCTGACGCGCCCTG
ACGGGCTTGTCTGCTCCCGGCATCCGCTTACAGACAAGCTGTGACCGTCTCCGGGAGCTGCATGTGTCAG
AGGTTTTCACCGTCATCACCGAAACGCGCGAGGCAGCTGCGGTAAAGCTCATCAGCGTGGTCGTGAAGCG
ATTCACAGATGTCTGCCTGTTCATCCGCGTCCAGCTCGTTGAGTTTCTCCAGAAGCGTTAATGTCTGGCT
TCTGATAAAGCGGGCCATGTTAAGGGCGGTTTTTTCCTGTTTGGTCACTGATGCCTCCGTGTAAGGGGGA
TTTCTGTTCATGGGGGTAATGATACCGATGAAACGAGAGAGGATGCTCACGATACGGGTTACTGATGATG
AACATGCCCGGTTACTGGAACGTTGTGAGGGTAAACAACTGGCGGTATGGATGCGGCGGGACCAGAGAAA
AATCACTCAGGGTCAATGCCAGCGCTTCGTTAATACAGATGTAGGTGTTCCACAGGGTAGCCAGCAGCAT
CCTGCGATGCAGATCCGGAACATAATGGTGCAGGGCGCTGACTTCCGCGTTTCCAGACTTTACGAAACAC
GGAAACCGAAGACCATTCATGTTGTTGCTCAGGTCGCAGACGTTTTGCAGCAGCAGTCGCTTCACGTTCG
CTCGCGTATCGGTGATTCATTCTGCTAACCAGTAAGGCAACCCCGCCAGCCTAGCCGGGTCCTCAACGAC
AGGAGCACGATCATGCGCACCCGTGGGGCCGCCATGCCGGCGATAATGGCCTGCTTCTCGCCGAAACGTT
TGGTGGCGGGACCAGTGACGAAGGCTTGAGCGAGGGCGTGCAAGATTCCGAATACCGCAAGCGACAGGCC
GATCATCGTCGCGCTCCAGCGAAAGCGGTCCTCGCCGAAAATGACCCAGAGCGCTGCCGGCACCTGTCCT
ACGAGTTGCATGATAAAGAAGACAGTCATAAGTGCGGCGACGATAGTCATGCCCCGCGCCCACCGGAAGG
AGCTGACTGGGTTGAAGGCTCTCAAGGGCATCGGTCGAGATCCCGGTGCCTAATGAGTGAGCTAACTTAC
ATTAATTGCGTTGCGCTCACTGCCCGCTTTCCAGTCGGGAAACCTGTCGTGCCAGCTGCATTAATGAATC
GGCCAACGCGCGGGGAGAGGCGGTTTGCGTATTGGGCGCCAGGGTGGTTTTTCTTTTCACCAGTGAGACG
GGCAACAGCTGATTGCCCTTCACCGCCTGGCCCTGAGAGAGTTGCAGCAAGCGGTCCACGCTGGTTTGCC
CCAGCAGGCGAAAATCCTGTTTGATGGTGGTTAACGGCGGGATATAACATGAGCTGTCTTCGGTATCGTC
GTATCCCACTACCGAGATATCCGCACCAACGCGCAGCCCGGACTCGGTAATGGCGCGCATTGCGCCCAGC
GCCATCTGATCGTTGGCAACCAGCATCGCAGTGGGAACGATGCCCTCATTCAGCATTTGCATGGTTTGTT
GAAAACCGGACATGGCACTCCAGTCGCCTTCCCGTTCCGCTATCGGCTGAATTTGATTGCGAGTGAGATA
TTTATGCCAGCCAGCCAGACGCAGACGCGCCGAGACAGAACTTAATGGGCCCGCTAACAGCGCGATTTGC
TGGTGACCCAATGCGACCAGATGCTCCACGCCCAGTCGCGTACCGTCTTCATGGGAGAAAATAATACTGT
TGATGGGTGTCTGGTCAGAGACATCAAGAAATAACGCCGGAACATTAGTGCAGGCAGCTTCCACAGCAAT
GGCATCCTGGTCATCCAGCGGATAGTTAATGATCAGCCCACTGACGCGTTGCGCGAGAAGATTGTGCACC
GCCGCTTTACAGGCTTCGACGCCGCTTCGTTCTACCATCGACACCACCACGCTGGCACCCAGTTGATCGG
CGCGAGATTTAATCGCCGCGACAATTTGCGACGGCGCGTGCAGGGCCAGACTGGAGGTGGCAACGCCAAT
CAGCAACGACTGTTTGCCCGCCAGTTGTTGTGCCACGCGGTTGGGAATGTAATTCAGCTCCGCCATCGCC
GCTTCCACTTTTTCCCGCGTTTTCGCAGAAACGTGGCTGGCCTGGTTCACCACGCGGGAAACGGTCTGAT
AAGAGACACCGGCATACTCTGCGACATCGTATAACGTTACTGGTTTCACATTCACCACCCTGAATTGACT
CTCTTCCGGGCGCTATCATGCCATACCGCGAAAGGTTTTGCGCCATTCGATGGTGTCCGGGATCTCGACG
CTCTCCCTTATGCGACTCCTGCATTAGGAAGCAGCCCAGTAGTAGGTTGAGGCCGTTGAGCACCGCCGCC
GCAAGGAATGGTGCATGCAAGGAGATGGCGCCCAACAGTCCCCCGGCCACGGGGCCTGCCACCATACCCA
CGCCGAAACAAGCGCTCATGAGCCCGAAGTGGCGAGCCCGATCTTCCCCATCGGTGATGTCGGCGATATA
GGCGCCAGCAACCGCACCTGTGGCGCCGGTGATGCCGGCCACGATGCGTCCGGCGTAGAGGATCGAGATC
TCGATCCCGCGAAATTAATACGACTCACTATAGGGGAATTGTGAGCGGATAACAATTCCCCTCTAGAAAT
AATTTTGTTTAACTTTAAGAAGGAGATATACATATGGCTAGCATGACTGGTGGACAGCAAATGGGTCGCG
GATCCATGGAGAGTGAGTACCGGGAAATGCTGTTGTTGACCGGCCTGGACCACATCACGGAGGAAGAACT
GAAACGGTTCAAGTACTTTGCTTTGACTGAGTTTCAGATTGCCAGGAGCACACTCGACGTGGCAGATAGG
ACAGAGTTAGCTGACCACCTGATTCAAAGTGCAGGTGCGGCGTCTGCAGTGACCAAGGCCATTAATATTT
TCCAGAAGTTGAATTATATGCATATTGCAAATGCTCTTGAAGAGAAAAAGAAAGAAGCTGAACGTAAACT
CATGACCAATACAAAGAAGAGAGGAACACAGAAGGTAGAAAATAGAAGTCAAGCTGAAAACTGCTCTGCT
GCCTCTGCCACCCGCAGTGACAATGACTTTAAGGAACAGGCTGCTACAGAAGTCTGTCCTCAAGCTAAGC
CTCAGAAGAAACAGATGGTGGCAGAACAGGAAGCCATCAGAGAAGATTTACAGAAAGATCCACTTGTTGT
CACGGTGCTGAAAGCTATAAATCCCTTTGAGTGTGAGACTCAGGAAGGAAGACAAGAGATATTTCATGCA
ACAGTGGCCACGGAGACAGATTTTTTCTTTGTAAAAGTTTTAAACGCACAGTTTAAAGATAAATTTATCC
CAAAGAGGACAATTAAAATATCAAACTACCTTTGGCACAGTAACTTCATGGAGGTCACCAGTTCCTCAGT
TGTGGTTGATGTTGAATCTAACCACGAAGTCCCAAATAACGTTGTTAAGAGAGCCAGGGAAACTCCCAGG
ATTAGTAAACTGAAGATTCAGCCATGTGGAACAATTGTGAATGGGCTGTTTAAAGTCCAGAAGATAACAG
AGGAAAAAGATAGAGTACTGTATGGTATACATGATAAAACAGGGACAATGGAGGTGTTGGTGCTGGGAAA
CCCAAGCAAAACAAAGTGCGAGGAAGGAGACAAGATTAGACTCACGTTCTTTGAGGTGTCAAAAAATGGA
GTGAAAATTCAGTTGAAATCTGGACCTTGTAGCTTTTTTAAGGTTATTAAGGCTGCAAAGCCAAAAACTG
ACATGAAAAGTGTGGAGCTCGAGCACCACCACCACCACCACTGAGATCCGGCTGCTAACAAAGCCCGAAA
GGAAGCTGAGTTGGCTGCTGCCACCGCTGAGCAATAACTAGCATAACCCCTTGGGGCCTCTAAACGGGTC
TTGAGGGGTTTTTTGCTGAAAGGAGGAACTATATCCGGAT
