>Addgene plasmid #51536 | pET21a-mAIM2-His6 | addgene partial sequence | sequence record 80852 | T7 5'-TAATACGACTCACTATAGGG-3'
AATTTTGTTTAACTTTAAGAAGGAGATATACATATGGCTAGCATGACTGGTGGACAGCAAATGGGTCGCG
GATCCATGGAGAGTGAGTACCGGGAAATGCTGTTGTTGACCGGCCTGGACCACATCACGGAGGAAGAACT
GAAACGGTTCAAGTACTTTGCTTTGACTGAGTTTCAGATTGCCAGGAGCACACTCGACGTGGCAGATAGG
ACAGAGTTAGCTGACCACCTGATTCAAAGTGCAGGTGCGGCGTCTGCAGTGACCAAGGCCATTAATATTT
TCCAGAAGTTGAATTATATGCATATTGCAAATGCTCTTGAAGAGAAAAAGAAAGAAGCTGAACGTAAACT
CATGACCAATACAAAGAAGAGAGGAACACAGAAGGTAGAAAATAGAAGTCAAGCTGAAAACTGCTCTGCT
GCCTCTGCCACCCGCAGTGACAATGACTTTAAGGAACAGGCTGCTACAGAAGTCTGTCCTCAAGCTAAGC
CTCAGAAGAAACAGATGGTGGCAGAACAGGAAGCCATCAGAGAAGATTTACAGAAAGATCCACTTGTTGT
CACGGTGCTGAAAGCTATAAATCCCTTTGAGTGTGAGACTCAGGAAGGAAGACAAGAGATATTTCATGCA
ACAGTGGCCACGGAGACAGATTTTTTCTTTGTAAAAGTTTTAAACGCACAGTTTAAAGATAAATTTATCC
CAAAGAGGACAATTAAAATATCAAACTACCTTTGGCACAGTAACTTCATGGAGGTCACCAGTTCCTCAGT
TGTGGTTGATGTTGAATCTAACCACGAAGTCCCAAATAACGTTGTTAAGAGAGCCAGGGAAACTCCCAGG
ATTAGTAAACTGAAGATTCAGCCATGTGGAACAATTGTGAATGGGCTGTTTAAAGTCCAGAAGATAACAG
AGGAAAAAGATAGAGTACTGTATGGTATACATGATAAAACAGGGACAATGG
