>Addgene plasmid #51536 | pET21a-mAIM2-His6 | addgene partial sequence | sequence record 81520 | T7term 5'-GCTAGTTATTGCTCAGCGG-3'
TTAGCAGCCGGATCTCAGTGGTGGTGGTGGTGGTGCTCGAGCTCCACACTTTTCATGTCAGTTTTTGGCT
TTGCAGCCTTAATAACCTTAAAAAAGCTACAAGGTCCAGATTTCAACTGAATTTTCACTCCATTTTTTGA
CACCTCAAAGAACGTGAGTCTAATCTTGTCTCCTTCCTCGCACTTTGTTTTGCTTGGGTTTCCCAGCACC
AACACCTCCATTGTCCCTGTTTTATCATGTATACCATACAGTACTCTATCTTTTTCCTCTGTTATCTTCT
GGACTTTAAACAGCCCATTCACAATTGTTCCACATGGCTGAATCTTCAGTTTACTAATCCTGGGAGTTTC
CCTGGCTCTCTTAACAACGTTATTTGGGACTTCGTGGTTAGATTCAACATCAACCACAACTGAGGAACTG
GTGACCTCCATGAAGTTACTGTGCCAAAGGTAGTTTGATATTTTAATTGTCCTCTTTGGGATAAATTTAT
CTTTAAACTGTGCGTTTAAAACTTTTACAAAGAAAAAATCTGTCTCCGTGGCCACTGTTGCATGAAATAT
CTCTTGTCTTCCTTCCTGAGTCTCACACTCAAAGGGATTTATAGCTTTCAGCACCGTGACAACAAGTGGA
TCTTTCTGTAAATCTTCTCTGATGGCTTCCTGTTCTGCCACCATCTGTTTCTTCTGAGGCTTAGCTTGAG
GACAGACTTCTGTAGCAGCCTGTTCCTTAAAGTCATTGTCACTGCGGGTGGCAGAGGCAGCAGAGCAGTT
TTCAGCTTGACTTCTATTTTCTACCTTCTGTGTTCCTCTCTTCTTTGTATTGGTCATGAGTTTACGTTCA
GCTTCTTTCTTTTTCTCTTCAAGAGCATTTGCAATATGCATATAATTCAACTT
